>Addgene plasmid #35286 | pBbE6a-RFP | depositor full sequence | sequence record 42953 | pBbE6a-RFP sequence 4381 bps
GACGTCGGTGCCTAATGAGTGAGCTAACTTACATTAATTGCGTTGCGCTCACTGCCCGCTTTCCAGTCGG
GAAACCTGTCGTGCCAGCTGCATTAATGAATCGGCCAACGCGCGGGGAGAGGCGGTTTGCGTATTGGGCG
CCAGGGTGGTTTTTCTTTTCACCAGTGAGACGGGCAACAGCTGATTGCCCTTCACCGCCTGGCCCTGAGA
GAGTTGCAGCAAGCGGTCCACGCTGGTTTGCCCCAGCAGGCGAAAATCCTGTTTGATGGTGGTTAACGGC
GGGATATAACATGAGCTGTCTTCGGTATCGTCGTATCCCACTACCGAGATGTCCGCACCAACGCGCAGCC
CGGACTCGGTAATGGCGCGCATTGCGCCCAGCGCCATCTGATCGTTGGCAACCAGCATCGCAGTGGGAAC
GATGCCCTCATTCAGCATTTGCATGGTTTGTTGAAAACCGGACATGGCACTCCAGTCGCCTTCCCGTTCC
GCTATCGGCTGAATTTGATTGCGAGTGAGATATTTATGCCAGCCAGCCAGACGCAGACGCGCCGAGACAG
AACTTAATGGGCCCGCTAACAGCGCGATTTGCTGGTGACCCAATGCGACCAGATGCTCCACGCCCAGTCG
CGTACCGTCTTCATGGGAGAAAATAATACTGTTGATGGGTGTCTGGTCAGAGACATCAAGAAATAACGCC
GGAACATTAGTGCAGGCAGCTTCCACAGCAATGGCATCCTGGTCATCCAGCGGATAGTTAATGATCAGCC
CACTGACGCGTTGCGCGAGAAGATTGTGCACCGCCGCTTTACAGGCTTCGACGCCGCTTCGTTCTACCAT
CGACACCACCACGCTGGCACCCAGTTGATCGGCGCGAGATTTAATCGCCGCGACAATTTGCGACGGCGCG
TGCAGGGCCAGACTGGAGGTGGCAACGCCAATCAGCAACGACTGTTTGCCCGCCAGTTGTTGTGCCACGC
GGTTGGGAATGTAATTCAGCTCCGCCATCGCCGCTTCCACTTTTTCCCGCGTTTTCGCAGAAACGTGGCT
GGCCTGGTTCACCACGCGGGAAACGGTCTGATAAGAGACACCGGCATACTCTGCGACATCGTATAACGTT
ACTGGTTTCACATTCACCACCCTGAATTGACTCTCTTCCGGGCGCTATCATGCCATACCGCGAAAGGTTT
TGCGCCATTCGATGGTGTCCGGGATCTCGACGCTCTCCCTTATGCGACTCCTGCATTAGGAAGCAGCCCA
GTAGTAGGTTGAGGCCGTTGAGCACCGCCGCCGCAAGGAATGGTGCATGCAAGGAGATGGCGCCCAACAG
TCCCCCGGCCACGGGGCCTGCCACCATACCCACGCCGAAACAAGCGCTCATGAGCCCGAAGTGGCGAGCC
CGATCTTCCCCATCGGTGATGTCGGCGATATAGGCGCCAGCAACCGCACCTGTGGCGCCGGTGATGCCGG
CCACGATGCGTCCGGCGTAGAGGATCGAGAATTGTGAGCGGATAACAATTGACATTGTGAGCGGATAACA
AGATACTGAGCACATCAGCAGGACGCACTGACCGAATTCAAAAGATCTTTTAAGAAGGAGATATACATAT
GGCGAGTAGCGAAGACGTTATCAAAGAGTTCATGCGTTTCAAAGTTCGTATGGAAGGTTCCGTTAACGGT
CACGAGTTCGAAATCGAAGGTGAAGGTGAAGGTCGTCCGTACGAAGGTACCCAGACCGCTAAACTGAAAG
TTACCAAAGGTGGTCCGCTGCCGTTCGCTTGGGACATCCTGTCCCCGCAGTTCCAGTACGGTTCCAAAGC
TTACGTTAAACACCCGGCTGACATCCCGGACTACCTGAAACTGTCCTTCCCGGAAGGTTTCAAATGGGAA
CGTGTTATGAACTTCGAAGACGGTGGTGTTGTTACCGTTACCCAGGACTCCTCCCTGCAAGACGGTGAGT
TCATCTACAAAGTTAAACTGCGTGGTACCAACTTCCCGTCCGACGGTCCGGTTATGCAGAAAAAAACCAT
GGGTTGGGAAGCTTCCACCGAACGTATGTACCCGGAAGACGGTGCTCTGAAAGGTGAAATCAAAATGCGT
CTGAAACTGAAAGACGGTGGTCACTACGACGCTGAAGTTAAAACCACCTACATGGCTAAAAAACCGGTTC
AGCTGCCGGGTGCTTACAAAACCGACATCAAACTGGACATCACCTCCCACAACGAAGACTACACCATCGT
TGAACAGTACGAACGTGCTGAAGGTCGTCACTCCACCGGTGCTTAAGGATCCAAACTCGAGTAAGGATCT
CCAGGCATCAAATAAAACGAAAGGCTCAGTCGAAAGACTGGGCCTTTCGTTTTATCTGTTGTTTGTCGGT
GAACGCTCTCTACTAGAGTCACACTGGCTCACCTTCGGGTGGGCCTTTCTGCGTTTATACCTAGGGCGTT
CGGCTGCGGCGAGCGGTATCAGCTCACTCAAAGGCGGTAATACGGTTATCCACAGAATCAGGGGATAACG
CAGGAAAGAACATGTGAGCAAAAGGCCAGCAAAAGGCCAGGAACCGTAAAAAGGCCGCGTTGCTGGCGTT
TTTCCATAGGCTCCGCCCCCCTGACGAGCATCACAAAAATCGACGCTCAAGTCAGAGGTGGCGAAACCCG
ACAGGACTATAAAGATACCAGGCGTTTCCCCCTGGAAGCTCCCTCGTGCGCTCTCCTGTTCCGACCCTGC
CGCTTACCGGATACCTGTCCGCCTTTCTCCCTTCGGGAAGCGTGGCGCTTTCTCATAGCTCACGCTGTAG
GTATCTCAGTTCGGTGTAGGTCGTTCGCTCCAAGCTGGGCTGTGTGCACGAACCCCCCGTTCAGCCCGAC
CGCTGCGCCTTATCCGGTAACTATCGTCTTGAGTCCAACCCGGTAAGACACGACTTATCGCCACTGGCAG
CAGCCACTGGTAACAGGATTAGCAGAGCGAGGTATGTAGGCGGTGCTACAGAGTTCTTGAAGTGGTGGCC
TAACTACGGCTACACTAGAAGGACAGTATTTGGTATCTGCGCTCTGCTGAAGCCAGTTACCTTCGGAAAA
AGAGTTGGTAGCTCTTGATCCGGCAAACAAACCACCGCTGGTAGCGGTGGTTTTTTTGTTTGCAAGCAGC
AGATTACGCGCAGAAAAAAAGGATCTCAAGAAGATCCTTTGATCTTTTCTACGGGGTCTGACGCTCAGTG
GAACGAAAACTCACGTTAAGGGATTTTGGTCATGACTAGTGCTTGGATTCTCACCAATAAAAAACGCCCG
GCGGCAACCGAGCGTTCTGAACAAATCCAGATGGAGTTCTGAGGTCATTACTGGATCTATCAACAGGAGT
CCAAGCGAGCTCGTAAACTTGGTCTGACAGTTACCAATGCTTAATCAGTGAGGCACCTATCTCAGCGATC
TGTCTATTTCGTTCATCCATAGTTGCCTGACTCCCCGTCGTGTAGATAACTACGATACGGGAGGGCTTAC
CATCTGGCCCCAGTGCTGCAATGATACCGCGAGACCCACGCTCACCGGCTCCAGATTTATCAGCAATAAA
CCAGCCAGCCGGAAGGGCCGAGCGCAGAAGTGGTCCTGCAACTTTATCCGCCTCCATCCAGTCTATTAAT
TGTTGCCGGGAAGCTAGAGTAAGTAGTTCGCCAGTTAATAGTTTGCGCAACGTTGTTGCCATTGCTACAG
GCATCGTGGTGTCACGCTCGTCGTTTGGTATGGCTTCATTCAGCTCCGGTTCCCAACGATCAAGGCGAGT
TACATGATCCCCCATGTTGTGCAAAAAAGCGGTTAGCTCCTTCGGTCCTCCGATCGTTGTCAGAAGTAAG
TTGGCCGCAGTGTTATCACTCATGGTTATGGCAGCACTGCATAATTCTCTTACTGTCATGCCATCCGTAA
GATGCTTTTCTGTGACTGGTGAGTACTCAACCAAGTCATTCTGAGAATAGTGTATGCGGCGACCGAGTTG
CTCTTGCCCGGCGTCAATACGGGATAATACCGCGCCACATAGCAGAACTTTAAAAGTGCTCATCATTGGA
AAACGTTCTTCGGGGCGAAAACTCTCAAGGATCTTACCGCTGTTGAGATCCAGTTCGATGTAACCCACTC
GTGCACCCAACTGATCTTCAGCATCTTTTACTTTCACCAGCGTTTCTGGGTGAGCAAAAACAGGAAGGCA
AAATGCCGCAAAAAAGGGAATAAGGGCGACACGGAAATGTTGAATACTCATACTCTTCCTTTTTCAATAT
TATTGAAGCATTTATCAGGGTTATTGTCTCATGAGCGGATACATATTTGAATGTATTTAGAAAAATAAAC
AAATAGGGGTTCCGCGCACATTTCCCCGAAAAGTGCCACCT
Features (pLannotate 1.2.2; 14 found; start..end, strand, type, name):
     15..36      -  protein_bind   CAP binding site: CAP binding activates transcription in the presence of cAMP. E. coli catabolite activator protein
     49..1131    -  CDS            lacI: lac repressor; lacI; The lac repressor binds to the lac operator to inhibit transcription in E. coli. This inhibition can be relieved by adding lactose or isopropyl-β-D-thiogalactopyranoside (IPTG).
   1132..1209    -  promoter       lacI promoter: lacI
   1217..1496    -  CDS            TcR (fragment): tetracycline efflux protein; tet; confers resistance to tetracycline
   1502..1518    +  protein_bind   lac operator: The lac repressor binds to the lac operator to inhibit transcription in E. coli. This inhibition can be relieved by adding lactose or isopropyl-β-D-thiogalactopyranoside (IPTG). lac repressor encoded by lacI
   1525..1541    +  protein_bind   lac operator: The lac repressor binds to the lac operator to inhibit transcription in E. coli. This inhibition can be relieved by adding lactose or isopropyl-β-D-thiogalactopyranoside (IPTG). lac repressor encoded by lacI
   1541..1573    +  promoter       PLtetO-1 promoter (fragment): modified phage lambda PL promoter with tet operator sites (Lutz and Bujard, 1997)
   1609..2286    +  CDS            mRFP1: monomeric derivative of DsRed (Campbell et al., 2002)
   2319..2390    +  terminator     rrnB T1 terminator: transcription terminator T1 from the E. coli rrnB gene
   2406..2433    +  terminator     T7Te terminator: phage T7 early transcription terminator
   2591..3179    -  rep_origin     ori: high-copy-number ColE1/pMB1/pBR322/pUC origin of replication
   3267..3361    -  terminator     lambda t0 terminator: transcription terminator from phage lambda
   3391..4251    -  CDS            AmpR: β-lactamase; bla; confers resistance to ampicillin, carbenicillin, and related antibiotics
   4252..4356    -  promoter       AmpR promoter: bla
