[The description below was written by a language model from this plasmid's Addgene catalogue record and pLannotate feature annotations shown in this document.]
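Description:
pBbE6a-RFP is a 4,381 bp bacterial expression plasmid from the BglBrick (pBb) vector series, a modular synthetic-biology platform in which origin, promoter and resistance marker are interchangeable and described by the vector name. Here those modules are a ColE1 origin, listed as high copy, the LlacO-1 promoter and an ampicillin marker. The plasmid is propagated in E. coli, and selection relies on the β-lactamase gene (AmpR), which is driven by its own bla promoter and followed by a lambda t0 terminator that insulates it from the neighbouring origin.

The payload is a 678 bp synthetic RFP coding sequence, annotated as mRFP1, the monomeric derivative of DsRed. It sits downstream of the LlacO-1 promoter. The feature table shows this as two lac operator sites next to a fragment matching the PLtetO-1 promoter, which is consistent with a phage lambda PL-derived core in which lac operators replace the tet operators. The plasmid also carries lacI, in the opposite orientation under its native promoter, so it supplies its own repressor. Expression is held off until IPTG or lactose relieves repression. Transcription of RFP ends at tandem rrnB T1 and T7Te terminators. A short tetracycline-resistance fragment between the lacI cassette and the promoter appears to be a non-functional remnant, and a CAP binding site is annotated just beyond the lacI gene.

In this series the RFP serves as a reporter for characterising promoter strength, inducibility and leakiness. It can also act as a placeholder to be swapped for a gene of interest by restriction-enzyme cloning, although the BglBrick sites themselves are not annotated in the feature table.
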