Addgene plasmid #35286: pBbE6a-RFP
Depositing lab: Jay Keasling. Depositing organization: University of California, Berkeley. Publication: BglBrick vectors and datasheets: A synthetic biology platform for gene expression. Lee TS, Krupa RA, Zhang F, Hajimorad M, Holtz WJ, Prasad N, Lee SK, Keasling JD. J Biol Eng. 2011 Sep 20;5:12. 10.1186/1754-1611-5-12 PubMed 21933410.
Backbone
  Vector backbone: pBb
  Backbone size w/o insert (bp): 3703
  Vector type: Bacterial Expression, Synthetic Biology
Growth in bacteria
  Bacterial resistance: Ampicillin, 100 μg/mL
  Growth temperature: 37°C
  Growth strain: DH5alpha
  Copy number: High Copy
Gene/Insert
  Gene/Insert name: RFP (alt name: JBEI Part ID: JPUB_000052)
  Species: Synthetic
  Insert size (bp): 678
  Promoter: LlacO-1
  Cloning method: Restriction Enzyme
  Sequencing primers: 5′ jkRFP-R (gctttggaaccgtactggaa); 3′ jkRFP-F (tggtcactacgacgctgaag)
Terms and licenses: Academic/Nonprofit Terms; Industry Terms: Not Available to Industry
Depositor comments: JBEI Part ID: JPUB_000052; Origin: colE1
How to cite: pBbE6a-RFP was a gift from Jay Keasling (Addgene plasmid # 35286 ; http://n2t.net/addgene:35286 ; RRID:Addgene_35286)
