>Addgene plasmid #35286 | pBbE6a-RFP | addgene partial sequence | sequence record 43538 | jkRFP-F 5'-tggtcactacgacgctgaag-3'
GCCGGGTGCTTACAAAACCGACATCAAACTGGACATCACCTCCCACAACGAAGACTACACCATCGTTGAA
CAGTACGAACGTGCTGAAGGTCGTCACTCCACCGGTGCTTAAGGATCCAAACTCGAGTAAGGATCTCCAG
GCATCAAATAAAACGAAAGGCTCAGTCGAAAGACTGGGCCTTTCGTTTTATCTGTTGTTTGTCGGTGAAC
GCTCTCTACTAGAGTCACACTGGCTCACCTTCGGGTGGGCCTTTCTGCGTTTATACCTAGGGCGTTCGGC
TGCGGCGAGCGGTATCAGCTCACTCAAAGGCGGTAATACGGTTATCCACAGAATCAGGGGATAACGCAGG
AAAGAACATGTGAGCAAAAGGCCAGCAAAAGGCCAGGAACCGTAAAAAGGCCGCGTTGCTGGCGTTTTTC
CATAGGCTCCGCCCCCCTGACGAGCATCACAAAAATCGACGCTCAAGTCAGAGGTGGCGAAACCCGACAG
GACTATAAAGATACCAGGCGTTTCCCCCTGGAAGCTCCCTCGTGCGCTCTCCTGTTCCGACCCTGCCGCT
TACCGGATACCTGTCCGCCTTTCTCCCTTCGGGAAGCGTGGCGCTTTCTCATAGCTCACGCTGTAGGTAT
CTCAGTTCGGTGTAGGTCGTTCGCTCCAAGCTGGGCTGTGTGCACGAACCCCCCGTTCAGCCCGACCGCT
GCGCCTTATCCGGTAACTATCGTCTTGAGTCCAACCCGGTAAGACACGACTTATCGCCACTGGCAGCAGC
CACTGGTAACAGGATTAGCAGAGCGAGGTAT
