>Addgene plasmid #35286 | pBbE6a-RFP | addgene partial sequence | sequence record 43539 | jkRFP-R 5'-gctttggaaccgtactggaa-3'
GGCAGCGGACCACCTTTGGTAACTTTCAGTTTAGCGGTCTGGGTACCTTCGTACGGACGACCTTCACCTT
CACCTTCGATTTCGAACTCGTGACCGTTAACGGAACCTTCCATACGAACTTTGAAACGCATGAACTCTTT
GATAACGTCTTCGCTACTCGCCATATGTATATCTCCTTCTTAAAAGATCTTTTGAATTCGGTCAGTGCGT
CCTGCTGATGTGCTCAGTATCTTGTTATCCGCTCACAATGTCAATTGTTATCCGCTCACAATTCTCGATC
CTCTACGCCGGACGCATCGTGGCCGGCATCACCGGCGCCACAGGTGCGGTTGCTGGCGCCTATATCGCCG
ACATCACCGATGGGGAAGATCGGGCTCGCCACTTCGGGCTCATGAGCGCTTGTTTCGGCGTGGGTATGGT
GGCAGGCCCCGTGGCCGGGGGACTGTTGGGCGCCATCTCCTTGCATGCACCATTCCTTGCGGCGGCGGTG
CTCAACGGCCTCAACCTACTACTGGGCTGCTTCCTAATGCAGGAGTCGCATAAGGGAGAGCGTCGAGATC
CCGGACACCATCGAATGGCGCAAAACCTTTCGCGGTATGGCATGATAGCGCCCGGAAGAGAGTCAATTCA
GGGTGGTGAATGTGAAACCAGTAACGTTATACGATGTCGCAGAGTATGCCGGTGTCTCTTATCAGACCGT
TTCCCGCGTGGTGAACCAGGCCAGCCACGTTTCTGCGAAAACGCGGGAAAAAGTGGAAGCGGCGATGGCG
GAGCTGAATTACATTCCCAACCGCGTGGCACAACAACTGGCGGGCAAACAGTCGTTGCTGATTGGCGTTG
CCACCTCCAGTCTGGCCCTGCACGCNCCGTCGCAAATTGTCGCGGCGATTAAATCT
